Addgene plasmid #163520: nuc-mCherry-pTRIP
Purpose: Used to construct lentivirus to express nucleus-targeted mCherry in mammalian cells
Depositing lab: Thomas Weber. Depositing organization: Icahn School of Medicine at Mount Sinai.
Backbone
  Vector backbone: pTRIP-Puro-2A
  Backbone manufacturer: Addgene
  Modifications to backbone: Multiple cloning sites added.
  Vector type: Mammalian Expression, Bacterial Expression, Lentiviral
  Selectable markers: Puromycin
Growth in bacteria
  Bacterial resistance: Ampicillin, 100 μg/mL
  Growth temperature: 37°C
  Growth strain: NEB Stable
  Copy number: High Copy
Gene/Insert
  Gene/Insert name: nucleus targeted mCherry
  Species: Synthetic
  Insert size (bp): 904
  Cloning method: Restriction Enzyme; 5′ cloning site Xba1 (unknown if destroyed); 3′ cloning site BamH1 (unknown if destroyed)
  Sequencing primers: 5′ TTTGGCAGTACACCAATGGG
Terms and licenses: Academic/Nonprofit Terms; Industry Terms: Not Available to Industry
Depositor comments: Created by Ananda Mookerjee and Thomas Weber. Contains SV40 Large T NLS (3X) at the N-terminal of mCherry (in frame) and a cMyc NLS at the C-terminal of mCherry
How to cite: nuc-mCherry-pTRIP was a gift from Thomas Weber (Addgene plasmid # 163520 ; http://n2t.net/addgene:163520 ; RRID:Addgene_163520)
