[The description below was written by a language model from this plasmid's Addgene catalogue record and pLannotate feature annotations shown in this document.]
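Description:
nuc-mCherry-pTRIP is an HIV-1-based lentiviral transfer plasmid built on the pTRIP-Puro-2A backbone (modified by addition of multiple cloning sites) and used to make lentivirus that expresses a nucleus-targeted red fluorescent protein in mammalian cells. In bacteria it is maintained as a high-copy plasmid through a ColE1/pUC-type origin and selected with ampicillin via the β-lactamase gene. The roughly 12.3 kb sequence also contains backbone remnants outside the viral cassette, including fragments of pBR322 elements (TcR, bom, rop) and an SV40 promoter–gpt–SV40 small t intron/poly(A) unit, which appear to be legacy vector sequence rather than part of the payload.

The viral region runs from a truncated 5' LTR through the Ψ packaging signal, a partial gag sequence, the Rev response element and the cPPT/CTS flap. These support RNA packaging, Rev-dependent nuclear export and efficient transduction. It ends in a ΔU3 self-inactivating 3' LTR. Within it, the CMV enhancer and promoter drive the synthetic insert of about 900 bp, cloned between XbaI and BamHI. The insert is mCherry preceded in frame by three copies of the SV40 large T antigen nuclear localization signal. According to the depositor it is followed by a c-Myc NLS at the C-terminus, although this element is not annotated in the feature table.

Despite the "Puro-2A" backbone name, the annotation shows puromycin N-acetyltransferase under its own mouse PGK promoter downstream of mCherry, and no 2A peptide is listed. A WPRE follows to enhance transcript expression. Transduced cells can therefore be selected with puromycin and their nuclei visualised by red fluorescence, for example for nuclear labelling, counting or tracking.
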