Features (pLannotate 1.2.2; 36 found; start..end, strand, type, name):
    377..634     +  LTR            5' LTR (truncated): truncated 5' long terminal repeat (LTR) from HIV-1
    681..806     +  misc_feature   HIV-1 Ψ: packaging signal of human immunodeficiency virus type 1
    790..1153    +  CDS            HIV-1 gag (fragment): gag protein from human immunodeficiency virus 1; gag
   1299..1532    +  misc_feature   RRE: The Rev response element (RRE) of HIV-1 allows for Rev-dependent mRNA export from the nucleus to the cytoplasm.
   1909..2009    +  CDS            Rev (fragment): human immunodeficiency virus 1 (HIV-1) Rev protein; rev; enhances nuclear export of unspliced and incompletely spliced viral mRNAs
   2054..2171    +  misc_feature   cPPT/CTS: central polypurine tract and central termination sequence of HIV-1
   2230..2533    +  enhancer       CMV enhancer: human cytomegalovirus immediate early enhancer
   2534..2737    +  promoter       CMV promoter: human cytomegalovirus (CMV) immediate early promoter
   2835..2855    +  CDS            SV40 NLS: nuclear localization signal of SV40 (simian virus 40) large T antigen
   2859..2879    +  CDS            SV40 NLS: nuclear localization signal of SV40 (simian virus 40) large T antigen
   2883..2903    +  CDS            SV40 NLS: nuclear localization signal of SV40 (simian virus 40) large T antigen
   2937..3644    +  CDS            mCherry: mCherry is a basic (constitutively fluorescent) red fluorescent protein published in 2004, derived from Discosoma sp.. It is reported to be a very rapidly-maturing monomer with low acid sensitivity.
   3744..4243    +  promoter       PGK promoter: mouse phosphoglycerate kinase 1 promoter
   4264..4863    +  CDS            PuroR: puromycin N-acetyltransferase; pac from Streptomyces alboniger; confers resistance to puromycin
   4877..5465    +  misc_feature   WPRE: woodchuck hepatitis virus posttranscriptional regulatory element
   5482..5670    +  CDS            nef (fragment): NEF_HV1Z2 - Experimental evidence at protein level: Swiss-Prot protein existence level 1. Extracellular Nef protein targets CD4(+) T-lymphocytes for apoptosis by interacting with CXCR4 surface receptors. From Human immunodeficiency virus type 1 group M subtype D (isolate Z2/CDC-Z34) (HIV-1).
   5672..5703    +  LTR            3' LTR (ΔU3) (fragment): self-inactivating 3' long terminal repeat (LTR) from HIV-1
   5751..5931    +  LTR            5' LTR (truncated): truncated 5' long terminal repeat (LTR) from HIV-1
   6893..6991    -  CDS            TBC1D5 (fragment): TBCD5_HUMAN - Also known as KIAA0210. Experimental evidence at protein level: Swiss-Prot protein existence level 1. May act as a GTPase-activating protein (GAP) for Rab family protein(s). May act as a GAP for RAB7A. Can displace RAB7A and retromer CSC subcomplex from the endosomal membrane to the cytosol; at least retromer displacement seems to require its catalytic activity (PubMed:19531583, PubMed:20923837). Required for retrograde transport of cargo proteins from endosomes to the trans-Golgi network (TGN); the function seems to require its catalytic activity. Involved in regulation of autop
   7397..7676    +  CDS            TcR (fragment): tetracycline efflux protein; tet; confers resistance to tetracycline
   7677..7725    -  misc_feature   bom (fragment): basis of mobility region from pBR322
   7827..7862    -  CDS            rop (fragment): Rop protein, which maintains plasmids at low copy number; rop
   7957..8061    +  promoter       AmpR promoter: bla
   8062..8922    +  CDS            AmpR: β-lactamase; bla; confers resistance to ampicillin, carbenicillin, and related antibiotics
   9093..9681    +  rep_origin     ori: high-copy-number ColE1/pMB1/pBR322/pUC origin of replication
   9864..9920    +  CDS            lacI (fragment): lac repressor; lacI; The lac repressor binds to the lac operator to inhibit transcription in E. coli. This inhibition can be relieved by adding lactose or isopropyl-β-D-thiogalactopyranoside (IPTG).
   9927..10256   +  promoter       SV40 promoter: SV40 enhancer and early promoter
  10456..10575   +  CDS            gpt (fragment): XGPT_ECOLI - Also known as gpp, gxu. Experimental evidence at protein level: Swiss-Prot protein existence level 1. Purine salvage pathway enzyme that catalyzes the transfer of the ribosyl-5-phosphate group from 5-phospho-alpha-D-ribose 1- diphosphate (PRPP) to the N9 position of the 6-oxopurines guanine and xanthine to form the corresponding ribonucleotides GMP (guanosine 5'- monophosphate) and XMP (xanthosine 5'-monophosphate), with the release of PPi. To a lesser extent, also acts on hypoxanthine (PubMed:9100006, PubMed:3886014). Does not ribophosphorylate adenine (PubMed:3886014). From Esch
  10575..10910   +  CDS            gpt (fragment): XGPT_ECOLI - Also known as gpp, gxu. Experimental evidence at protein level: Swiss-Prot protein existence level 1. Purine salvage pathway enzyme that catalyzes the transfer of the ribosyl-5-phosphate group from 5-phospho-alpha-D-ribose 1- diphosphate (PRPP) to the N9 position of the 6-oxopurines guanine and xanthine to form the corresponding ribonucleotides GMP (guanosine 5'- monophosphate) and XMP (xanthosine 5'-monophosphate), with the release of PPi. To a lesser extent, also acts on hypoxanthine (PubMed:9100006, PubMed:3886014). Does not ribophosphorylate adenine (PubMed:3886014). From Esch
  11005..11310   +  CDS            frsA (fragment): FRSA_ECOLI - Also known as yafA. Experimental evidence at protein level: Swiss-Prot protein existence level 1. Catalyzes the hydrolysis of esters (PubMed:15808744). Displays esterase activity toward pNP-butyrate (PubMed:15808744). May stimulate mixed-acid fermentation by acting as a fermentation/respiration switch that down-regulates respiration and up- regulates fermentation rates (PubMed:15169777). From Escherichia coli (strain K12).
  11314..11388   +  CDS            small t antigen (fragment): SV40 (simian virus 40) small t antigen
  11390..11455   +  intron         small t intron: SV40 (simian virus 40) small t antigen intron
  11585..11605   +  CDS            SV40 NLS: nuclear localization signal of SV40 (simian virus 40) large T antigen
  11924..12007   +  CDS            large T antigen (fragment): large T antigen from SV40 (simian virus 40)
  12030..12164   +  polyA_signal   SV40 poly(A) signal: SV40 polyadenylation signal
  12331..329     +  CDS            nef (fragment) (across the origin): NEF_HV1BR - Experimental evidence at protein level: Swiss-Prot protein existence level 1. Extracellular Nef protein targets CD4(+) T-lymphocytes for apoptosis by interacting with CXCR4 surface receptors (PubMed:14990729). From Human immunodeficiency virus type 1 group M subtype B (isolate BRU/LAI) (HIV-1).
>Addgene plasmid #163520 | nuc-mCherry-pTRIP | addgene full sequence | sequence record 321569 | Addgene NGS Result
TGGAAGGGCTAATTCACTCCCAAAGAAGACAAGATATCCTTGATCTGTGGATCTACCACACACAAGGCTA
CTTCCCTGATTAGCAGAACTACACACCAGGGCCAGGGGTCAGATATCCACTGACCTTTGGATGGTGCTAC
AAGCTAGTACCAGTTGAGCCAGATAAGGTAGAAGAGGCCAATAAAGGAGAGAACACCAGCTTGTTACACC
CTGTGAGCCTGCATGGGATGGATGACCCGGAGAGAGAAGTGTTAGAGTGGAGGTTTGACAGCCGCCTAGC
ATTTCATCACGTGGCCCGAGAGCTGCATCCGGAGTACTTCAAGAACTGCTGATATCGAGCTTGCTACAAG
GGACTTTCCGCTGGGGACTTTCCAGGGAGGCGTGGCCTGGGCGGGACTGGGGAGTGGCGAGCCCTCAGAT
CCTGCATATAAGCAGCTGCTTTTTGCCTGTACTGGGTCTCTCTGGTTAGACCAGATCTGAGCCTGGGAGC
TCTCTGGCTAACTAGGGAACCCACTGCTTAAGCCTCAATAAAGCTTGCCTTGAGTGCTTCAAGTAGTGTG
TGCCCGTCTGTTGTGTGACTCTGGTAACTAGAGATCCCTCAGACCCTTTTAGTCAGTGTGGAAAATCTCT
AGCAGTGGCGCCCGAACAGGGACTTGAAAGCGAAAGGGAAACCAGAGGAGCTCTCTCGACGCAGGACTCG
GCTTGCTGAAGCGCGCACGGCAAGAGGCGAGGGGCGGCGACTGGTGAGTACGCCAAAAATTTTGACTAGC
GGAGGCTAGAAGGAGAGAGATGGGTGCGAGAGCGTCAGTATTAAGCGGGGGAGAATTAGATCGCGATGGG
AAAAAATTCGGTTAAGGCCAGGGGGAAAGAAAAAATATAAATTAAAACATATAGTATGGGCAAGCAGGGA
GCTAGAACGATTCGCAGTTAATCCTGGCCTGTTAGAAACATCAGAAGGCTGTAGACAAATACTGGGACAG
CTACAACCATCCCTTCAGACAGGATCAGAAGAACTTAGATCATTATATAATACAGTAGCAACCCTCTATT
GTGTGCATCAAAGGATAGAGATAAAAGACACCAAGGAAGCTTTAGACAAGATAGAGGAAGAGCAAAACAA
AAGTAAGACCACCGCACAGCAAGCGGCCGCTGATCTTCAGACCTGGAGGAGGAGATATGAGGGACAATTG
GAGAAGTGAATTATATAAATATAAAGTAGTAAAAATTGAACCATTAGGAGTAGCACCCACCAAGGCAAAG
AGAAGAGTGGTGCAGAGAGAAAAAAGAGCAGTGGGAATAGGAGCTTTGTTCCTTGGGTTCTTGGGAGCAG
CAGGAAGCACTATGGGCGCAGCGTCAATGACGCTGACGGTACAGGCCAGACAATTATTGTCTGGTATAGT
GCAGCAGCAGAACAATTTGCTGAGGGCTATTGAGGCGCAACAGCATCTGTTGCAACTCACAGTCTGGGGC
ATCAAGCAGCTCCAGGCAAGAATCCTGGCTGTGGAAAGATACCTAAAGGATCAACAGCTCCTGGGGATTT
GGGGTTGCTCTGGAAAACTCATTTGCACCACTGCTGTGCCTTGGAATGCTAGTTGGAGTAATAAATCTCT
GGAACAGATTTGGAATCACACGACCTGGATGGAGTGGGACAGAGAAATTAACAATTACACAAGCTTAATA
CACTCCTTAATTGAAGAATCGCAAAACCAGCAAGAAAAGAATGAACAAGAATTATTGGAATTAGATAAAT
GGGCAAGTTTGTGGAATTGGTTTAACATAACAAATTGGCTGTGGTATATAAAATTATTCATAATGATAGT
AGGAGGCTTGGTAGGTTTAAGAATAGTTTTTGCTGTACTTTCTATAGTGAATAGAGTTAGGCAGGGATAT
TCACCATTATCGTTTCAGACCCACCTCCCAACCCCGAGGGGACCCGACAGGCCCGAAGGAATAGAAGAAG
AAGGTGGAGAGAGAGACAGAGACAGATCCATTCGATTAGTGAACGGATCTCGACGGTATCGCCGAATTCA
CAAATGGCAGTATTCATCCACAATTTTAAAAGAAAAGGGGGGATTGGGGGGTACAGTGCAGGGGAAAGAA
TAGTAGACATAATAGCAACAGACATACAAACTAAAGAATTACAAAAACAAATTACAAAAATTCAAAATTT
TCGGGTTTATTACAGGGACAGCAGAGATCCACTTTGGGGCGATAAGCTTGGGAGTTCCGCGTTACATAAC
TTACGGTAAATGGCCCGCCTGGCTGACCGCCCAACGACCCCCGCCCATTGACGTCAATAATGACGTATGT
TCCCATAGTAACGCCAATAGGGACTTTCCATTGACGTCAATGGGTGGAGTATTTACGGTAAACTGCCCAC
TTGGCAGTACATCAAGTGTATCATATGCCAAGTACGCCCCCTATTGACGTCAATGACGGTAAATGGCCCG
CCTGGCATTATGCCCAGTACATGACCTTATGGGACTTTCCTACTTGGCAGTACATCTACGTATTAGTCAT
CGCTATTACCATGGTGATGCGGTTTTGGCAGTACATCAATGGGCGTGGATAGCGGTTTGACTCACGGGGA
TTTCCAAGTCTCCACCCCATTGACGTCAATGGGAGTTTGTTTTGGCACCAAAATCAACGGGACTTTCCAA
AATGTCGTAACAACTCCGCCCCATTGACGCAAATGGGCGGTAGGCGTGTACGGTGGGAGGTCTATATAAG
CAGAGCTCGTTTAGTGAACCGTCAGATCGCCTGGAGACGCCATCCACGCTGTTTTGACCTCCATAGAAGA
CACCGACTCTAGAGGCCGGCCAATCGATATGGATCCAAAAAAGAAGAGAAAGGTAGATCCAAAAAAGAAG
AGAAAGGTAGATCCAAAAAAGAAGAGAAAGGTAGGTCGACATCGCGAGCTAGCGCTACCGGTCACCATGG
TGAGCAAGGGCGAGGAGGATAACATGGCCATCATCAAGGAGTTCATGCGCTTCAAGGTGCACATGGAGGG
CTCCGTGAACGGCCACGAGTTCGAGATCGAGGGCGAGGGCGAGGGCCGCCCCTACGAGGGCACCCAGACC
GCCAAGCTGAAGGTGACCAAGGGTGGCCCCCTGCCCTTCGCCTGGGACATCCTGTCCCCTCAGTTCATGT
ACGGCTCCAAGGCCTACGTGAAGCACCCCGCCGACATCCCCGACTACTTGAAGCTGTCCTTCCCCGAGGG
CTTCAAGTGGGAGCGCGTGATGAACTTCGAGGACGGCGGCGTGGTGACCGTGACCCAGGACTCCTCCCTG
CAGGACGGCGAGTTCATCTACAAGGTGAAGCTGCGCGGCACCAACTTCCCCTCCGACGGCCCCGTAATGC
AGAAGAAGACCATGGGCTGGGAGGCCTCCTCCGAGCGGATGTACCCCGAGGACGGCGCCCTGAAGGGCGA
GATCAAGCAGAGGCTGAAGCTGAAGGACGGCGGCCACTACGACGCTGAGGTCAAGACCACCTACAAGGCC
AAGAAGCCCGTGCAGCTGCCCGGCGCCTACAACGTCAACATCAAGTTGGACATCACCTCCCACAACGAGG
ACTACACCATCGTGGAACAGTACGAACGCGCCGAGGGCCGCCACTCCACCGGCGGCATGGACGAGCTGTA
CAAGACGCGTCCTGCTGCTAAGAGAGTGAAACTGGATTAAACGCGTTAACTCGAGAACCCGGGAAGGATC
CACCGGATCTAGATAACTGATCATAATTCTACCGGGTAGGGGAGGCGCTTTTCCCAAGGCAGTCTGGAGC
ATGCGCTTTAGCAGCCCCGCTGGGCACTTGGCGCTACACAAGTGGCCTCTGGCCTCGCACACATTCCACA
TCCACCGGTAGGCGCCAACCGGCTCCGTTCTTTGGTGGCCCCTTCGCGCCACCTTCTACTCCTCCCCTAG
TCAGGAAGTTCCCCCCCGCCCCGCAGCTCGCGTCGTGCAGGACGTGACAAATGGAAGTAGCACGTCTCAC
TAGTCTCGTGCAGATGGACAGCACCGCTGAGCAATGGAAGCGGGTAGGCCTTTGGGGCAGCGGCCAATAG
CAGCTTTGCTCCTTCGCTTTCTGGGCTCAGAGGCTGGGAAGGGGTGGGTCCGGGGGCGGGCTCAGGGGCG
GGCTCAGGGGCGGGGCGGGCGCCCGAAGGTCCTCCGGAGGCCCGGCATTCTGCACGCTTCAAAAGCGCAC
GTCTGCCGCGCTGTTCTCCTCTTCCTCATCTCCGGGCCTTTCGACCTGCAGCCCAAGCTTACCATGACCG
AGTACAAGCCCACGGTGCGCCTCGCCACCCGCGACGACGTCCCCAGGGCCGTACGCACCCTCGCCGCCGC
GTTCGCCGACTACCCCGCCACGCGCCACACCGTCGATCCGGACCGCCACATCGAGCGGGTCACCGAGCTG
CAAGAACTCTTCCTCACGCGCGTCGGGCTCGACATCGGCAAGGTGTGGGTCGCGGACGACGGCGCCGCGG
TGGCGGTCTGGACCACGCCGGAGAGCGTCGAAGCGGGGGCGGTGTTCGCCGAGATCGGCCCGCGCATGGC
CGAGTTGAGCGGTTCCCGGCTGGCCGCGCAGCAACAGATGGAAGGCCTCCTGGCGCCGCACCGGCCCAAG
GAGCCCGCGTGGTTCCTGGCCACCGTCGGCGTCTCGCCCGACCACCAGGGCAAGGGTCTGGGCAGCGCCG
TCGTGCTCCCCGGAGTGGAGGCGGCCGAGCGCGCCGGGGTGCCCGCCTTCCTGGAGACCTCCGCGCCCCG
CAACCTCCCCTTCTACGAGCGGCTCGGCTTCACCGTCACCGCCGACGTCGAGGTGCCCGAAGGACCGCGC
ACCTGGTGCATGACCCGCAAGCCCGGTGCCTGACCGCGTCTGGAACAATCAACCTCTGGATTACAAAATT
TGTGAAAGATTGACTGGTATTCTTAACTATGTTGCTCCTTTTACGCTATGTGGATACGCTGCTTTAATGC
CTTTGTATCATGCTATTGCTTCCCGTATGGCTTTCATTTTCTCCTCCTTGTATAAATCCTGGTTGCTGTC
TCTTTATGAGGAGTTGTGGCCCGTTGTCAGGCAACGTGGCGTGGTGTGCACTGTGTTTGCTGACGCAACC
CCCACTGGTTGGGGCATTGCCACCACCTGTCAGCTCCTTTCCGGGACTTTCGCTTTCCCCCTCCCTATTG
CCACGGCGGAACTCATCGCCGCCTGCCTTGCCCGCTGCTGGACAGGGGCTCGGCTGTTGGGCACTGACAA
TTCCGTGGTGTTGTCGGGGAAGCTGACGTCCTTTCCATGGCTGCTCGCCTGTGTTGCCACCTGGATTCTG
CGCGGGACGTCCTTCTGCTACGTCCCTTCGGCCCTCAATCCAGCGGACCTTCCTTCCCGCGGCCTGCTGC
CGGCTCTGCGGCCTCTTCCGCGTCTTCGCCTTCGCCCTCAGACGAGTCGGATCTCCCTTTGGGCCGCCTC
CCCGCCTGGAATTAATTCTGCAGTCGAGACCTAGAAAAACATGGAGCAATCACAAGTAGCAATACAGCAG
CTACCAATGCTGATTGTGCCTGGCTAGAAGCACAAGAGGAGGAGGAGGTGGGTTTTCCAGTCACACCTCA
GGTACCTTTAAGACCAATGACTTACAAGGCAGCTGTAGATCTTAGCCACTTTTTAAAAGAAAAGGGGGGA
CTGGAAGGGCTAATTCACTCCCAACGAAGACAAAATCGTCGAGAGATGCTGCATATAAGCAGCTGCTTTT
TGCTTGTACTGGGTCTCTCTGGTTAGACCAGATCTGAGCCTGGGAGCTCTCTGGCTAACTAGGGAACCCA
CTGCTTAAGCCTCAATAAAGCTTGCCTTGAGTGCTTCAAGTAGTGTGTGCCCGTCTGTTGTGTGACTCTG
GTAACTAGAGATCCCTCAGACCCTTTTAGTCAGTGTGGAAAATCTCTAGCAGTAGTAGTTCATGTCATCT
TATTATTCAGTATTTATAACTTGCAAAGAAATGAATATCAGAGAGTGAGAGGCCTTGACATTATAATAGA
TTTAGCAGGAATTGAACTAGGAGTGGAGCACACAGGCAAAGCTGCAGAAGTACTTGGAAGAAGCCACCAG
AGATACTCACGATTCTGCACATACCTGGCTAATCCCAGATCCTAAGGATTACATTAAGTTTACTAACATT
TATATAATGATTTATAGTTTAAAGTATAAACTTATCTAATTTACTATTCTGACAGATATTAATTAATCCT
CAAATATCATAAGAGATGATTACTATTATCCCCATTTAACACAAGAGGAAACTGAGAGGGAAAGATGTTG
AAGTAATTTTCCCACAATTACAGCATCCGTTAGTTACGACTCTATGATCTTCTGACACAAATTCCATTTA
CTCCTCACCCTATGACTCAGTCGAATATATCAAAGTTATGGACATTATGCTAAGTAACAAATTACCCTTT
TATATAGTAAATACTGAGTAGATTGAGAGAAGAAATTGTTTGCAAACCTGAATAGCTTCAAGAAGAAGAG
AAGTGAGGATAAGAATAACAGTTGTCATTTAACAAGTTTTAACAAGTAACTTGGTTAGAAAGGGATTCAA
ATGCATAAAGCAAGGGATAAATTTTTCTGGCAACAAGACTATACAATATAACCTTAAATATGACTTCAAA
TAATTGTTGGAACTTGATAAAACTAATTAAATATTATTGAAGATTATCAATATTATAAATGTAATTTACT
TTTAAAAAGGGAACATAGAAATGTGTATCATTAGAGTAGAAAACAATCCTTATTATCACAATTTGTCAAA
ACAAGTTTGTTATTAACACAAGTAGAATACTGCATTCAATTAAGTTGACTGCAGATTTTGTGTTTTGTTA
AAATTAGAAAGAGATAACAACAATTTGAATTATTGAAAGTAACATGTAAATAGTTCTACATACGTTCTTT
TGACATCTTGTTCAATCATTGATCGAAGTTCTTTATCTTGGAAGAATTTGTTCCAAAGACTCTGAAATAA
GGAAAACAATCTATTATATAGTCTCACACCTTTGTTTTACTTTTAGTGATTTCAATTTAATAATGTAAAT
GGTTAAAATTTATTCTTCTCTGAGATCATTTCACATTGCAGATAGAAAACCTGAGACTGGGGTAATTTTT
ATTAAAATCTAATTTAATCTCAGAAACACATCTTTATTCTAACATCAATTTTTCCAGTTTGATATTATCA
TATAAAGTCAGCCTTCCTCATCTGCAGGTTCCACAACAAAAATCCAACCAACTGTGGATCAAAAATATTG
GGAAAAAATTAAAAATAGCAATACAACAATAAAAAAATACAAATCAGAAAAACAGCACAGTATAACAACT
TTATTTAGCATTTACAATCTATTAGGTATTATAAGTAATCTAGCCAGATCCTCTACGCCGGACGCATCGT
GGCCGGCATCACCGGCGCCACAGGTGCGGTTGCTGGCGCCTATATCGCCGACATCACCGATGGGGAAGAT
CGGGCTCGCCACTTCGGGCTCATGAGCGCTTGTTTCGGCGTGGGTATGGTGGCAGGCCCCGTGGCCGGGG
GACTGTTGGGCGCCATCTCCTTGCATGCACCATTCCTTGCGGCGGCGGTGCTCAACGGCCTCAACCTACT
ACTGGGCTGCTTCCTAATGCAGGAGTCGCATAAGGGAGAGCGTCGAATGGTGCACTCTCAGTACAATCTG
CTCTGATGCCGCATAGTTAAGCCAGCCCCGACACCCGCCAACACCCGCTGACGCGCCCTGACGGGCTTGT
CTGCTCCCGGCATCCGCTTACAGACAAGCTGTGACCGTCTCCGGGAGCTGCATGTGTCAGAGGTTTTCAC
CGTCATCACCGAAACGCGCGAGACGAAAGGGCCTCGTGATACGCCTATTTTTATAGGTTAATGTCATGAT
AATAATGGTTTCTTAGACGTCAGGTGGCACTTTTCGGGGAAATGTGCGCGGAACCCCTATTTGTTTATTT
TTCTAAATACATTCAAATATGTATCCGCTCATGAGACAATAACCCTGATAAATGCTTCAATAATATTGAA
AAAGGAAGAGTATGAGTATTCAACATTTCCGTGTCGCCCTTATTCCCTTTTTTGCGGCATTTTGCCTTCC
TGTTTTTGCTCACCCAGAAACGCTGGTGAAAGTAAAAGATGCTGAAGATCAGTTGGGTGCACGAGTGGGT
TACATCGAACTGGATCTCAACAGCGGTAAGATCCTTGAGAGTTTTCGCCCCGAAGAACGTTTTCCAATGA
TGAGCACTTTTAAAGTTCTGCTATGTGGCGCGGTATTATCCCGTATTGACGCCGGGCAAGAGCAACTCGG
TCGCCGCATACACTATTCTCAGAATGACTTGGTTGAGTACTCACCAGTCACAGAAAAGCATCTTACGGAT
GGCATGACAGTAAGAGAATTATGCAGTGCTGCCATAACCATGAGTGATAACACTGCGGCCAACTTACTTC
TGACAACGATCGGAGGACCGAAGGAGCTAACCGCTTTTTTGCACAACATGGGGGATCATGTAACTCGCCT
TGATCGTTGGGAACCGGAGCTGAATGAAGCCATACCAAACGACGAGCGTGACACCACGATGCCTGTAGCA
ATGGCAACAACGTTGCGCAAACTATTAACTGGCGAACTACTTACTCTAGCTTCCCGGCAACAATTAATAG
ACTGGATGGAGGCGGATAAAGTTGCAGGACCACTTCTGCGCTCGGCCCTTCCGGCTGGCTGGTTTATTGC
TGATAAATCTGGAGCCGGTGAGCGTGGGTCTCGCGGTATCATTGCAGCACTGGGGCCAGATGGTAAGCCC
TCCCGTATCGTAGTTATCTACACGACGGGGAGTCAGGCAACTATGGATGAACGAAATAGACAGATCGCTG
AGATAGGTGCCTCACTGATTAAGCATTGGTAACTGTCAGACCAAGTTTACTCATATATACTTTAGATTGA
TTTAAAACTTCATTTTTAATTTAAAAGGATCTAGGTGAAGATCCTTTTTGATAATCTCATGACCAAAATC
CCTTAACGTGAGTTTTCGTTCCACTGAGCGTCAGACCCCGTAGAAAAGATCAAAGGATCTTCTTGAGATC
CTTTTTTTCTGCGCGTAATCTGCTGCTTGCAAACAAAAAAACCACCGCTACCAGCGGTGGTTTGTTTGCC
GGATCAAGAGCTACCAACTCTTTTTCCGAAGGTAACTGGCTTCAGCAGAGCGCAGATACCAAATACTGTT
CTTCTAGTGTAGCCGTAGTTAGGCCACCACTTCAAGAACTCTGTAGCACCGCCTACATACCTCGCTCTGC
TAATCCTGTTACCAGTGGCTGCTGCCAGTGGCGATAAGTCGTGTCTTACCGGGTTGGACTCAAGACGATA
GTTACCGGATAAGGCGCAGCGGTCGGGCTGAACGGGGGGTTCGTGCACACAGCCCAGCTTGGAGCGAACG
ACCTACACCGAACTGAGATACCTACAGCGTGAGCTATGAGAAAGCGCCACGCTTCCCGAAGGGAGAAAGG
CGGACAGGTATCCGGTAAGCGGCAGGGTCGGAACAGGAGAGCGCACGAGGGAGCTTCCAGGGGGAAACGC
CTGGTATCTTTATAGTCCTGTCGGGTTTCGCCACCTCTGACTTGAGCGTCGATTTTTGTGATGCTCGTCA
GGGGGGCGGAGCCTATGGAAAAACGCCAGCAACGCGGCCTTTTTACGGTTCCTGGCCTTTTGCTGGCCTT
TTGCTCACATGTTCTTTCCTGCGTTATCCCCTGATTCTGTGGATAACCGTATTACCGCCTTTGAGTGAGC
TGATACCGCTCGCCGCAGCCGAACGACCGAGCGCAGCGAGTCAGTGAGCGAGGAAGCGGAAGAGCGCCCA
ATACGCAAACCGCCTCTCCCCGCGCGTTGGCCGATTCATTAATGCAGCTGTGGAATGTGTGTCAGTTAGG
GTGTGGAAAGTCCCCAGGCTCCCCAGCAGGCAGAAGTATGCAAAGCATGCATCTCAATTAGTCAGCAACC
AGGTGTGGAAAGTCCCCAGGCTCCCCAGCAGGCAGAAGTATGCAAAGCATGCATCTCAATTAGTCAGCAA
CCATAGTCCCGCCCCTAACTCCGCCCATCCCGCCCCTAACTCCGCCCAGTTCCGCCCATTCTCCGCCCCA
TGGCTGACTAATTTTTTTTATTTATGCAGAGGCCGAGGCCGCCTCGGCCTCTGAGCTATTCCAGAAGTAG
TGAGGAGGCTTTTTTGGAGGCCTAGGCTTTTGCAAAAAGCTTGGACACAAGACAGGCTTGCGAGATATGT
TTGAGAATACCACTTTATCCCGCGTCAGGGAGAGGCAGTGCGTAAAAAGACGCGGACTCATGTGAAATAC
TGGTTTTTAGTGCGCCAGATCTCTATAATCTCGCGCAACCTATTTTCCCCTCGAACACTTTTTAAGCCGT
AGATAAACAGGCTGGGACACTTCACATGAGCGAAAAATACATCGTCACCTGGGACATGTTGCAGATCCAT
GCACGTAAACTCGCAAGCCGACTGATGCCTTCTGAACAATGGAAAGGCATTATTGCCGTAAGCCGTGGCG
GTCTGTACCGGGTGCGTTACTGGCGCGTGAACTGGGTATTCGTCATGTCGATACCGTTTGTATTTCCAGC
TACGATCACGACAACCAGCGCGAGCTTAAAGTGCTGAAACGCGCAGAAGGCGATGGCGAAGGCTTCATCG
TTATTGATGACCTGGTGGATACCGGTGGTACTGCGGTTGCGATTCGTGAAATGTATCCAAAAGCGCACTT
TGTCACCATCTTCGCAAAACCGGCTGGTCGTCCGCTGGTTGATGACTATGTTGTTGATATCCCGCAAGAT
ACCTGGATTGAACAGCCGTGGGATATGGGCGTCGTATTCGTCCCGCCAATCTCCGGTCGCTAATCTTTTC
AACGCCTGGCACTGCCGGGCGTTGTTCTTTTTAACTTCAGGCGGGTTACAATAGTTTCCAGTAAGTATTC
TGGAGGCTGCATCCATGACACAGGCAAACCTGAGCGAAACCCTGTTCAAACCCCGCTTTAAACATCCTGA
AACCTCGACGCTAGTCCGCCGCTTTAATCACGGCGCACAACCGCCTGTGCAGTCGGCCCTTGATGGTAAA
ACCATCCCTCACTGGTATCGCATGATTAACCGTCTGATGTGGATCTGGCGCGGCATTGACCCACGCGAAA
TCCTCGACGTCCAGGCACGTATTGTGATGAGCGATGCCGAACGTACCGACGATGATTTATACGATACGGT
GATTGGCTACCGTGGCGGCAACTGGATTTATGAGTGGGCCCCGGATCTTTGTGAAGGAACCTTACTTCTG
TGGTGTGACATAATTGGACAAACTACCTACAGAGATTTAAAGCTCTAAGGTAAATATAAAATTTTTAAGT
GTATAATGTGTTAAACTACTGATTCTAATTGTTTGTGTATTTTAGATTCCAACCTATGGAACTGATGAAT
GGGAGCAGTGGTGGAATGCCTTTAATGAGGAAAACCTGTTTTGCTCAGAAGAAATGCCATCTAGTGATGA
TGAGGCTACTGCTGACTCTCAACATTCTACTCCTCCAAAAAAGAAGAGAAAGGTAGAAGACCCCAAGGAC
TTTCCTTCAGAATTGCTAAGTTTTTTGAGTCATGCTGTGTTTAGTAATAGAACTCTTGCTTGCTTTGCTA
TTTACACCACAAAGGAAAAAGCTGCACTGCTATACAAGAAAATTATGGAAAAATATTCTGTAACCTTTAT
AAGTAGGCATAACAGTTATAATCATAACATACTGTTTTTTCTTACTCCACACAGGCATAGAGTGTCTGCT
ATTAATAACTATGCTCAAAAATTGTGTACCTTTAGCTTTTTAATTTGTAAAGGGGTTAATAAGGAATATT
TGATGTATAGTGCCTTGACTAGAGATCATAATCAGCCATACCACATTTGTAGAGGTTTTACTTGCTTTAA
AAAACCTCCCACACCTCCCCCTGAACCTGAAACATAAAATGAATGCAATTGTTGTTGTTAACTTGTTTAT
TGCAGCTTATAATGGTTACAAATAAAGCAATAGCATCACAAATTTCACAAATAAAGCATTTTTTTCACTG
CATTCTAGTTGTGGTTTGTCCAAACTCATCAATGTATCTTATCATGTCTGGATCAACTGGATAACTCAAG
CTAACCAAAATCATCCCAAACTTCCCACCCCATACCCTATTACCACTGCCAATTACCTGTGGTTTCATTT
ACTCTAAACCTGTGATTCCTCTGAATTATTTTCATTTTAAAGAAATTGTATTTGTTAAATATGTACTACA
AACTTAGTAGT
