>Addgene plasmid #163520 | nuc-mCherry-pTRIP | depositor partial sequence | sequence record 316906 | nuc-mCherry-pTRIP sequence 904 bps
TCTAGAGGCCGGCCAATCGATATGGATCCAAAAAAGAAGAGAAAGGTAGATCCAAAAAAGAAGAGAAAGG
TAGATCCAAAAAAGAAGAGAAAGGTAGGTCGACATCGCGAGCTAGCGCTACCGGTCACCATGGTGAGCAA
GGGCGAGGAGGATAACATGGCCATCATCAAGGAGTTCATGCGCTTCAAGGTGCACATGGAGGGCTCCGTG
AACGGCCACGAGTTCGAGATCGAGGGCGAGGGCGAGGGCCGCCCCTACGAGGGCACCCAGACCGCCAAGC
TGAAGGTGACCAAGGGTGGCCCCCTGCCCTTCGCCTGGGACATCCTGTCCCCTCAGTTCATGTACGGCTC
CAAGGCCTACGTGAAGCACCCCGCCGACATCCCCGACTACTTGAAGCTGTCCTTCCCCGAGGGCTTCAAG
TGGGAGCGCGTGATGAACTTCGAGGACGGCGGCGTGGTGACCGTGACCCAGGACTCCTCCCTGCAGGACG
GCGAGTTCATCTACAAGGTGAAGCTGCGCGGCACCAACTTCCCCTCCGACGGCCCCGTAATGCAGAAGAA
GACCATGGGCTGGGAGGCCTCCTCCGAGCGGATGTACCCCGAGGACGGCGCCCTGAAGGGCGAGATCAAG
CAGAGGCTGAAGCTGAAGGACGGCGGCCACTACGACGCTGAGGTCAAGACCACCTACAAGGCCAAGAAGC
CCGTGCAGCTGCCCGGCGCCTACAACGTCAACATCAAGTTGGACATCACCTCCCACAACGAGGACTACAC
CATCGTGGAACAGTACGAACGCGCCGAGGGCCGCCACTCCACCGGCGGCATGGACGAGCTGTACAAGACG
CGTCCTGCTGCTAAGAGAGTGAAACTGGATTAAACGCGTTAACTCGAGAACCCGGGAAGGATCC
